Addgene plasmid #27481: P210 pcDNA3
Depositing lab: Warren Pear. Depositing organization: University of Pennsylvania. Publication: The coiled-coil domain and Tyr177 of bcr are required to induce a murine chronic myelogenous leukemia-like disease by bcr/abl. He Y, Wertheim JA, Xu L, Miller JP, Karnell FG, Choi JK, Ren R, Pear WS.. Blood. 2002 Apr 15;99(8):2957-68. 10.1182/blood.V99.8.2957 PubMed 11929787.
Backbone
  Vector backbone: pcDNA3
  Backbone manufacturer: Invitrogen
  Backbone size w/o insert (bp): 5400
  Vector type: Mammalian Expression
  Selectable markers: Neomycin (select with G418)
Growth in bacteria
  Bacterial resistance: Ampicillin, 100 μg/mL
  Growth temperature: 37°C
  Growth strain: DH5alpha
  Copy number: High Copy
Gene/Insert
  Gene/Insert name: bcr/abl (alt name: bcr/abl)
  Species: H. sapiens (human)
  Insert size (bp): 7200
  Mutation: Contains the complete bcr/abl fusion
  Entrez Gene: ABL1 (a.k.a. ABL, BCR-ABL, CHDSKM, JTK7, bcr/abl, c-ABL, c-ABL1, p150, v-abl); BCR (a.k.a. ALL, BCR1, CML, D22S11, D22S662, PHL)
  Promoter: CMV
  Cloning method: Restriction Enzyme; 5′ cloning site unknown (unknown if destroyed); 3′ cloning site unknown (unknown if destroyed)
  Sequencing primers: 5′ CMV-F; 3′ BGH-Rev
Terms and licenses: Academic/Nonprofit Terms; Industry Terms: Not Available to Industry
How to cite: P210 pcDNA3 was a gift from Warren Pear (Addgene plasmid # 27481 ; http://n2t.net/addgene:27481 ; RRID:Addgene_27481)
