[The description below was written by a language model from this plasmid's Addgene catalogue record and pLannotate feature annotations shown in this document.]
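Description:
P210 pcDNA3 is a mammalian expression plasmid built on the Invitrogen pcDNA3 backbone (about 5.4 kb) that carries the complete human bcr/abl fusion, the p210 form indicated by the construct's name, as an insert of roughly 7.2 kb. The sequenced plasmid is 12,450 nt. In bacteria it is maintained at high copy from a ColE1/pUC-type origin and selected with ampicillin through the β-lactamase gene. An f1 origin is also present, which permits single-stranded DNA production. For mammalian cells, an SV40 early promoter drives the neomycin phosphotransferase gene, followed by an SV40 polyadenylation signal, so stable transfectants can be selected with G418.

The payload is expressed from the human cytomegalovirus immediate-early enhancer and promoter and terminated by the bovine growth hormone poly(A) signal. The feature table annotates an N-terminal BCR fragment that runs directly into ABL1 coding sequence, consistent with a single continuous fusion reading frame encoding the BCR portion joined to the ABL1 tyrosine kinase. No epitope tag or reporter is annotated. T7 and SP6 phage promoters flank the insert, as is standard for pcDNA3, and can be used for in vitro transcription or sequencing. The restriction sites used for cloning are not recorded. A few short annotations (an HIV-1 LTR fragment, a ble fragment, and lac promoter/operator and lacI remnants) are probably backbone remnants or chance similarity matches rather than functional parts.

The plasmid provides strong constitutive expression of full-length BCR-ABL in transfected mammalian cells. It comes from work on which BCR regions, notably the coiled-coil domain and Tyr177, are required for bcr/abl to induce a chronic myelogenous leukemia-like disease in mice, where the intact fusion would plausibly serve as the reference for mutants.
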