Features (pLannotate 1.2.2; 22 found; start..end, strand, type, name):
     28..80      -  misc_feature   bom (fragment): basis of mobility region from pBR322
    235..614     +  enhancer       CMV enhancer: human cytomegalovirus immediate early enhancer
    615..818     +  promoter       CMV promoter: human cytomegalovirus (CMV) immediate early promoter
    814..847     +  LTR            5' LTR (truncated) (fragment): truncated 5' long terminal repeat (LTR) from HIV-1
    863..881     +  promoter       T7 promoter: promoter for bacteriophage T7 RNA polymerase
   1058..3838    +  CDS            BCR (fragment): BCR_HUMAN - Also known as BCR1, D22S11. Experimental evidence at protein level: Swiss-Prot protein existence level 1. Protein with a unique structure having two opposing regulatory activities toward small GTP-binding proteins. The C-terminus is a GTPase-activating protein (GAP) domain which stimulates GTP hydrolysis by RAC1, RAC2 and CDC42. Accelerates the intrinsic rate of GTP hydrolysis of RAC1 or CDC42, leading to down-regulation of the active GTP-bound form (PubMed:7479768, PubMed:1903516, PubMed:17116687). The central Dbl homology (DH) domain functions as guanine nucleotide exchange facto
   3812..7150    +  CDS            ABL1: ABL1_HUMAN - Also known as ABL, JTK7. Experimental evidence at protein level: Swiss-Prot protein existence level 1. Non-receptor tyrosine-protein kinase that plays a role in many key processes linked to cell growth and survival such as cytoskeleton remodeling in response to extracellular stimuli, cell motility and adhesion, receptor endocytosis, autophagy, DNA damage response and apoptosis. Coordinates actin remodeling through tyrosine phosphorylation of proteins controlling cytoskeleton dynamics like WASF3 (involved in branch formation); ANXA1 (involved in membrane anchoring); DBN1, DBNL, CTT
   8003..8021    -  promoter       SP6 promoter: promoter for bacteriophage SP6 RNA polymerase
   8047..8271    +  polyA_signal   bGH poly(A) signal: bovine growth hormone polyadenylation signal
   8275..8296    +  promoter       SV40 promoter (fragment): SV40 enhancer and early promoter
   8317..8745    +  rep_origin     f1 ori (sequence partly withheld): f1 bacteriophage origin of replication; arrow indicates direction of (+) strand synthesis
   8759..9088    +  promoter       SV40 promoter: SV40 enhancer and early promoter
   9155..9946    +  CDS            neo: KKA2_KLEPN - Also known as kan, nptII. Experimental evidence at protein level: Swiss-Prot protein existence level 1. Resistance to kanamycin, neomycin, paromomycin, ribostamycin, butirosin and gentamicin B. From Klebsiella pneumoniae.
   9970..10128   +  CDS            ble (fragment): BLE_KLEPN - Experimental evidence at protein level: Swiss-Prot protein existence level 1. Binding protein with a strong affinity to the bleomycin family of antibiotics. Binds to CL990; an antimitotic-antibiotic compound. From Klebsiella pneumoniae.
  10123..10244   +  polyA_signal   SV40 poly(A) signal: SV40 polyadenylation signal
  10315..10337   -  protein_bind   lac operator (fragment): The lac repressor binds to the lac operator to inhibit transcription in E. coli. This inhibition can be relieved by adding lactose or isopropyl-β-D-thiogalactopyranoside (IPTG). lac repressor encoded by lacI
  10341..10371   -  promoter       lac promoter: promoter for the E. coli lac operon
  10386..10407   -  protein_bind   CAP binding site: CAP binding activates transcription in the presence of cAMP. E. coli catabolite activator protein
  10420..10512   -  CDS            lacI (fragment): lac repressor; lacI; The lac repressor binds to the lac operator to inhibit transcription in E. coli. This inhibition can be relieved by adding lactose or isopropyl-β-D-thiogalactopyranoside (IPTG).
  10695..11283   -  rep_origin     ori: high-copy-number ColE1/pMB1/pBR322/pUC origin of replication
  11454..12314   -  CDS            AmpR: β-lactamase; bla; confers resistance to ampicillin, carbenicillin, and related antibiotics
  12315..12419   -  promoter       AmpR promoter: bla
>Addgene plasmid #27481 | P210 pcDNA3 | addgene full sequence | sequence record 227421 | Addgene NGS Result
GACGGATCGGGAGATCTCCCGATCCCCTATGGTGCACTCTCAGTACAATCTGCTCTGATGCCGCATAGTT
AAGCCAGTATCTGCTCCCTGCTTGTGTGTTGGAGGTCGCTGAGTAGTGCGCGAGCAAAATTTAAGCTACA
ACAAGGCAAGGCTTGACCGACAATTGCATGAAGAATCTGCTTAGGGTTAGGCGTTTTGCGCTGCTTCGCG
ATGTACGGGCCAGATATACGCGTTGACATTGATTATTGACTAGTTATTAATAGTAATCAATTACGGGGTC
ATTAGTTCATAGCCCATATATGGAGTTCCGCGTTACATAACTTACGGTAAATGGCCCGCCTGGCTGACCG
CCCAACGACCCCCGCCCATTGACGTCAATAATGACGTATGTTCCCATAGTAACGCCAATAGGGACTTTCC
ATTGACGTCAATGGGTGGAGTATTTACGGTAAACTGCCCACTTGGCAGTACATCAAGTGTATCATATGCC
AAGTACGCCCCCTATTGACGTCAATGACGGTAAATGGCCCGCCTGGCATTATGCCCAGTACATGACCTTA
TGGGACTTTCCTACTTGGCAGTACATCTACGTATTAGTCATCGCTATTACCATGGTGATGCGGTTTTGGC
AGTACATCAATGGGCGTGGATAGCGGTTTGACTCACGGGGATTTCCAAGTCTCCACCCCATTGACGTCAA
TGGGAGTTTGTTTTGGCACCAAAATCAACGGGACTTTCCAAAATGTCGTAACAACTCCGCCCCATTGACG
CAAATGGGCGGTAGGCGTGTACGGTGGGAGGTCTATATAAGCAGAGCTCTCTGGCTAACTAGAGAACCCA
CTGCTTACTGGCTTATCGAAATTAATACGACTCACTATAGGGAGACCCAAGCTTGGTACCGAGCTCGGAT
CCACTAGTAACGGCCGCCAGTGTGCTGGAATTCCGCGGGGCCATGGGGGCCGCCCGGCGCCCGGGGCCGG
GCCTGGCGAGGCCGCCGCGCCGCCGCTGAGACGGGCCCCGCGCGCAGCCCGGCGGCGCAGGTAAGGCCGG
CCGCGCCATGGTGGACCCGGTGGGCTTCGCGGAGGCGTGGAAGGCGCAGTTCCCGGACTCAGAGCCCCCG
CGCATGGAGCTGCGCTCAGTGGGCGACATCGAGCAGGAGCTGGAGCGCTGCAAGGCCTCCATTCGGCGCC
TGGAGCAGGAGGTGAACCAGGAGCGCTTCCGCATGATCTACCTGCAGACGTTGCTGGCCAAGGAAAAGAA
GAGCTATGACCGGCAGCGATGGGGCTTCCGGCGCGCGGCGCAGGCCCCCGACGGCGCCTCCGAGCCCCGA
GCGTCCGCGTCGCGCCCGCAGCCAGCGCCCGCCGACGGAGCCGACCCGCCGCCCGCCGAGGAGCCCGAGG
CCCGGCCCGACGGCGAGGGTTCTCCGGGTAAGGCCAGGCCCGGGACCGCCCGCAGGCCCGGGGCAGCCGC
GTCGGGGGAACGGGACGACCGGGGACCCCCCGCCAGCGTGGCGGCGCTCAGGTCCAACTTCGAGCGGATC
CGCAAGGGCCATGGCCAGCCCGGGGCGGACGCCGAGAAGCCCTTCTACGTGAACGTCGAGTTTCACCACG
AGCGCGGCCTGGTGAAGGTCAACGACAAAGAGGTGTCGGACCGCATCAGCTCCCTGGGCAGCCAGGCCAT
GCAGATGGAGCGCAAAAAGTCCCAGCACGGCGCGGGCTCGAGCGTGGGGGATGCATCCAGGCCCCCTTAC
CGGGGACGCTCCTCGGAGAGCAGCTGCGGCGTCGACGGCGACTACGAGGACGCCGAGTTGAACCCCCGCT
TCCTGAAGGACAACCTGATCGACGCCAATGGCGGTAGCAGGCCCCCTTGGCCGCCCCTGGAGTACCAGCC
CTACCAGAGCATCTACGTCGGGGGCATGATGGAAGGGGAGGGCAAGGGCCCGCTCCTGCGCAGCCAGAGC
ACCTCTGAGCAGGAGAAGCGCCTTACCTGGCCCCGCAGGTCCTACTCCCCCCGGAGTTTTGAGGATTGCG
GAGGCGGCTATACCCCGGACTGCAGCTCCAATGAGAACCTCACCTCCAGCGAGGAGGACTTCTCCTCTGG
CCAGTCCAGCCGCGTGTCCCCAAGCCCCACCACCTACCGCATGTTCCGGGACAAAAGCCGCTCTCCCTCG
CAGAACTCGCAACAGTCCTTCGACAGCAGCAGTCCCCCCACGCCGCAGTGCCATAAGCGGCACCGGCACT
GCCCGGTTGTCGTGTCCGAGGCCACCATCGTGGGCGTCCGCAAGACCGGGCAGATCTGGCCCAACGATGG
CGAGGGCGCCTTCCATGGAGACGCAGATGGCTCGTTCGGAACACCACCTGGATACGGCTGCGCTGCAGAC
CGGGCAGAGGAGCAGCGCCGGCACCAAGATGGGCTGCCCTACATTGATGACTCGCCCTCCTCATCGCCCC
ACCTCAGCAGCAAGGGCAGGGGCAGCCGGGATGCGCTGGTCTCGGGAGCCCTGGAGTCCACTAAAGCGAG
TGAGCTGGACTTGGAAAAGGGCTTGGAGATGAGAAAATGGGTCCTGTCGGGAATCCTGGCTAGCGAGGAG
ACTTACCTGAGCCACCTGGAGGCACTGCTGCTGCCCATGAAGCCTTTGAAAGCCGCTGCCACCACCTCTC
AGCCGGTGCTGACGAGTCAGCAGATCGAGACCATCTTCTTCAAAGTGCCTGAGCTCTACGAGATCCACAA
GGAGTTCTATGATGGGCTCTTCCCCCGCGTGCAGCAGTGGAGCCACCAGCAGCGGGTGGGCGACCTCTTC
CAGAAGCTGGCCAGCCAGCTGGGTGTGTACCGGGCCTTCGTGGACAACTACGGAGTTGCCATGGAAATGG
CTGAGAAGTGCTGTCAGGCCAATGCTCAGTTTGCAGAAATCTCCGAGAACCTGAGAGCCAGAAGCAACAA
AGATGCCAAGGATCCAACGACCAAGAACTCTCTGGAAACTCTGCTCTACAAGCCTGTGGACCGTGTGACG
AGGAGCACGCTGGTCCTCCATGACTTGCTGAAGCACACTCCTGCCAGCCACCCTGACCACCCCTTGCTGC
AGGACGCCCTCCGCATCTCACAGAACTTCCTGTCCAGCATCAATGAGGAGATCACACCCCGACGGCAGTC
CATGACGGTGAAGAAGGGAGAGCACCGGCAGCTGCTGAAGGACAGCTTCATGGTGGAGCTGGTGGAGGGG
GCCCGCAAGCTGCGCCACGTCTTCCTGTTCACCGACCTGCTTCTCTGCACCAAGCTCAAGAAGCAGAGCG
GAGGCAAAACGCAGCAGTATGACTGCAAATGGTACATTCCGCTCACGGATCTCAGCTTCCAGATGGTGGA
TGAACTGGAGGCAGTGCCCAACATCCCCCTGGTGCCCGATGAGGAGCTGGACGCTTTGAAGATCAAGATC
TCCCAGATCAAGAGTGACATCCAGAGAGAGAAGAGGGCGAACAAGGGCAGCAAGGCTACGGAGAGGCTGA
AGAAGAAGCTGTCGGAGCAGGAGTCACTGCTGCTGCTTATGTCTCCCAGCATGGCCTTCAGGGTGCACAG
CCGCAACGGCAAGAGTTACACGTTCCTGATCTCCTCTGACTATGAGCGTGCAGAGTGGAGGGAGAACATC
CGGGAGCAGCAGAAGAAGTGTTTCAGAAGCTTCTCCCTGACATCCGTGGAGCTGCAGATGCTGACCAACT
CGTGTGTGAAACTCCAGACTGTCCACAGCATTCCGCTGACCATCAATAAGGAAGATGATGAGTCTCCGGG
GCTCTATGGGTTTCTGAATGTCATCGTCCACTCAGCCACTGGATTTAAGCAGAGTTCAAAAGCCCTTCAG
CGGCCAGTAGCATCTGACTTTGAGCCTCAGGGTCTGAGTGAAGCCGCTCGTTGGAACTCCAAGGAAAACC
TTCTCGCTGGACCCAGTGAAAATGACCCCAACCTTTTCGTTGCACTGTATGATTTTGTGGCCAGTGGAGA
TAACACTCTAAGCATAACTAAAGGTGAAAAGCTCCGGGTCTTAGGCTATAATCACAATGGGGAATGGTGT
GAAGCCCAAACCAAAAATGGCCAAGGCTGGGTCCCAAGCAACTACATCACGCCAGTCAACAGTCTGGAGA
AACACTCCTGGTACCATGGGCCTGTGTCCCGCAATGCCGCTGAGTATCTGCTGAGCAGCGGGATCAATGG
CAGCTTCTTGGTGCGTGAGAGTGAGAGCAGTCCTGGCCAGAGGTCCATCTCGCTGAGATACGAAGGGAGG
GTGTACCATTACAGGATCAACACTGCTTCTGATGGCAAGCTCTACGTCTCCTCCGAGAGCCGCTTCAACA
CCCTGGCCGAGTTGGTTCATCATCATTCAACGGTGGCCGACGGGCTCATCACCACGCTCCATTATCCAGC
CCCAAAGCGCAACAAGCCCACTGTCTATGGTGTGTCCCCCAACTACGACAAGTGGGAGATGGAACGCACG
GACATCACCATGAAGCACAAGCTGGGCGGGGGCCAGTACGGGGAGGTGTACGAGGGCGTGTGGAAGAAAT
ACAGCCTGACGGTGGCCGTGAAGACCTTGAAGGAGGACACCATGGAGGTGGAAGAGTTCTTGAAAGAAGC
TGCAGTCATGAAAGAGATCAAACACCCTAACCTGGTGCAGCTCCTTGGGGTCTGCACCCGGGAGCCCCCG
TTCTATATCATCACTGAGTTCATGACCTACGGGAACCTCCTGGACTACCTGAGGGAGTGCAACCGGCAGG
AGGTGAACGCCGTGGTGCTGCTGTACATGGCCACTCAGATCTCGTCAGCCATGGAGTACCTGGAGAAGAA
AAACTTCATCCACAGAGATCTTGCTGCCCGAAACTGCCTGGTAGGGGAGAACCACTTGGTGAAGGTAGCT
GATTTTGGCCTGAGCAGGTTGATGACAGGGGACACCTACACAGCCCATGCTGGAGCCAAGTTCCCCATCA
AATGGACTGCACCCGAGAGCCTGGCCTACAACAAGTTCTCCATCAAGTCCGACGTCTGGGCATTTGGAGT
ATTGCTTTGGGAAATTGCTACCTATGGCATGTCCCCTTACCCGGGAATTGACCTGTCCCAGGTGTATGAG
CTGCTAGAGAAGGACTACCGCATGGAGCGCCCAGAAGGCTGCCCAGAGAAGGTCTATGAACTCATGCGAG
CATGTTGGCAGTGGAATCCCTCTGACCGGCCCTCCTTTGCTGAAATCCACCAAGCCTTTGAAACAATGTT
CCAGGAATCCAGTATCTCAGACGAAGTGGAAAAGGAGCTGGGGAAACAAGGCGTCCGTGGGGCTGTGAGT
ACCTTGCTGCAGGCCCCAGAGCTGCCCACCAAGACGAGGACCTCCAGGAGAGCTGCAGAGCACAGAGACA
CCACTGACGTGCCTGAGATGCCTCACTCCAAGGGCCAGGGAGAGAGCGATCCTCTGGACCATGAGCCTGC
CGTGTCTCCATTGCTCCCTCGAAAAGAGCGAGGTCCCCCGGAGGGCGGCCTGAATGAAGATGAGCGCCTT
CTCCCCAAAGACAAAAAGACCAACTTGTTCAGCGCCTTGATCAAGAAGAAGAAGAAGACAGCCCCAACCC
CTCCCAAACGCAGCAGCTCCTTCCGGGAGATGGACGGCCAGCCGGAGCGCAGAGGGGCCGGCGAGGAAGA
GGGCCGAGACATCAGCAACGGGGCACTGGCTTTCACCCCCTTGGACACAGCTGACCCAGCCAAGTCCCCA
AAGCCCAGCAATGGGGCTGGGGTCCCCAATGGAGCCCTCCGGGAGTCCGGGGGCTCAGGCTTCCGGTCTC
CCCACCTGTGGAAGAAGTCCAGCACGCTGACCAGCAGCCGCCTAGCCACCGGCGAGGAGGAGGGCGGTGG
CAGCTCCAGCAAGCGCTTCCTGCGCTCTTGCTCCGCCTCCTGCGTTCCCCATGGGGCCAAGGACACGGAG
TGGAGGTCAGTCACGCTGCCTCGGGACTTGCAGTCCACGGGAAGACAGTTTGACTCGTCCACATTTGGAG
GGCACAAAAGTGAGAAGCCGGCTCTGCCTCGGAAGAGGGCAGGGGAGAACAGGTCTGACCAGGTGACCCG
AGGCACAGTAACGCCTCCCCCCAGGCTGGTGAAAAAGAATGAGGAAGCTGCTGATGAGGTCTTCAAAGAC
ATCATGGAGTCCAGCCCGGGCTCCAGCCCGCCCAACCTGACTCCAAAACCCCTCCGGCGGCAGGTCACCG
TGGCCCCTGCCTCGGGCCTCCCCCACAAGGAAGAAGCTGGAAAGGGCAGTGCCTTAGGGACCCCTGCTGC
AGCTGAGCCAGTGACCCCCACCAGCAAAGCAGGCTCAGGTGCACCAGGGGGCACCAGCAAGGGCCCCGCC
GAGGAGTCCAGAGTGAGGAGGCACAAGCACTCCTCTGAGTCGCCAGGGAGGGACAAGGGGAAATTGTCCA
GGCTCAAACCTGCCCCGCCGCCCCCACCAGCAGCCTCTGCAGGGAAGGCTGGAGGAAAGCCCTCGCAGAG
CCCGAGCCAGGAGGCGGCCGGGGAGGCAGTCCTGGGCGCAAAGACAAAAGCCACGAGTCTGGTTGATGCT
GTGAACAGTGACGCTGCCAAGCCCAGCCAGCCGGGAGAGGGCCTCAAAAAGCCCGTGCTCCCGGCCACTC
CAAAGCCACAGTCCGCCAAGCCGTCGGGGACCCCCATCAGCCCAGCCCCCGTTCCCTCCACGTTGCCATC
AGCATCCTCGGCCCTGGCAGGGGACCAGCCGTCTTCCACCGCCTTCATCCCTCTCATATCAACCCGAGTG
TCTCTTCGGAAAACCCGCCAGCCTCCAGAGCGGATCGCCAGCGGCGCCATCACCAAGGGCGTGGTCCTGG
ACAGCACCGAGGCGCTGTGCCTCGCCATCTCTAGGAACTCCGAGCAGATGGCCAGCCACAGCGCAGTGCT
GGAGGCCGGCAAAAACCTCTACTCGTTCTGCGTGAGCTATGTGGATTCCATCCAGCAAATGAGGAACAAG
TTTGCCTTCCGAGAGGCCATCAACAAACTGGAGAATAATCTCCGGGAGCTTCAGATCTGCCCGGCGACAG
CAGGCAGTGGTCCAGCGGCCACTCAGGACTTCAGCAAGCTCCTCAGTTCGGTGAAGGAAATCAGTGACAT
AGTGCAGAGGTAGCAGCAGTCAGGGGTCAGGTGTCAGGCCCGTCGGAGCTGCCTGCAGCACATGCGGGCT
CGCCCATACCCGTGACAGTGGCTGACAAGGGACTAGTGAGTCAGCACCTTGGCCCAGGAGCTCTGCGCCA
GGCAGAGCTGAGGGCCCTGTGGAGTCCAGCTCTACTACCTACGTTTGCACCGCCTGCCCTCCCGCACCTT
CCTCCTCCCCGCTCCGTCTCTGTCCTCGAATTTTATCTGTGGAGTTCCTGCTCCGTGGACTGCAGTCGGC
ATGCCAGGACCCGCCAGCCCCGCTCCCACCTAGTGCCCCAGACTGAGCTCTCCAGGCCAGGTGGGAACGG
CTGATGTGGACTGTCTTTTTCATTTTTTTCTCTCTGGAGCCCCTCCTCCCCCGGCTGGGCCTCCTTCTTC
CACTTCTCCAAGAATGGAAGCCTGAACTGAGGCCTTGTGTGTCAGGCCCTCTGCCTGCACTCCCTGGCCT
TGCCCGTCGTGTGCTGAAGACATGTTTCAAGAACCGCATTTCGGGAAGGGCATGCACGGGCATGCACACG
GCTGGTCACTCTGCCCTCTGCTGCTGCCCGGGGTGGGGTGCACTCGCCATTTCCTCACGTGCAGGACAGC
TCTTGATTTGGGTGGAAAACAGGGTGCTAAAGCCAACCAGCCTTTGGGTCCTGGGCAGGTGGGAGCTGAA
AAGGATCGAGGCATGGGGCATGTCCTTTCCATCTGTCCACATCCCCAGAGCCCAGCTCTTGCTCTCTTGT
GACGTGCACTGTGAATCCTGGCAAGAAAGCTGGAATTCTGCAGATATCCATCACACTGGCGGCCGCTCGA
GCATGCATCTAGAGGGCCCTATTCTATAGTGTCACCTAAATGCTAGAGCTCGCTGATCAGCCTCGACTGT
GCCTTCTAGTTGCCAGCCATCTGTTGTTTGCCCCTCCCCCGTGCCTTCCTTGACCCTGGAAGGTGCCACT
CCCACTGTCCTTTCCTAATAAAATGAGGAAATTGCATCGCATTGTCTGAGTAGGTGTCATTCTATTCTGG
GGGGTGGGGTGGGGCAGGACAGCAAGGGGGAGGATTGGGAAGACAATAGCAGGCATGCTGGGGATGCGGT
GGGCTCTATGGCTTCTGAGGCGGAAAGAACCAGCTGGGGCTCTAGGGGGTATCCCC
[124 nt withheld, positions 8317-8440]
C
[91 nt withheld, positions 8442-8532]
A
[49 nt withheld, positions 8534-8582]
CCTTTGACGTTGGAGTCCACGTTCTTT
[37 nt withheld, positions 8610-8646]
ACCCTATCTCGGTCTATTCTTTTGATTTATAAGGGATTTTGCCGATTTCGGCCTATTGGTTAAAAAATGA
GCTGATTTAACAAAAATTTAACGCGAATTAATTCTGTGGAATGTGTGTCAGTTAGGGTGTGGAAAGTCCC
CAGGCTCCCCAGCAGGCAGAAGTATGCAAAGCATGCATCTCAATTAGTCAGCAACCAGGTGTGGAAAGTC
CCCAGGCTCCCCAGCAGGCAGAAGTATGCAAAGCATGCATCTCAATTAGTCAGCAACCATAGTCCCGCCC
CTAACTCCGCCCATCCCGCCCCTAACTCCGCCCAGTTCCGCCCATTCTCCGCCCCATGGCTGACTAATTT
TTTTTATTTATGCAGAGGCCGAGGCCGCCTCTGCCTCTGAGCTATTCCAGAAGTAGTGAGGAGGCTTTTT
TGGAGGCCTAGGCTTTTGCAAAAAGCTCCCGGGAGCTTGTATATCCATTTTCGGATCTGATCAAGAGACA
GGATGAGGATCGTTTCGCATGATTGAACAAGATGGATTGCACGCAGGTTCTCCGGCCGCTTGGGTGGAGA
GGCTATTCGGCTATGACTGGGCACAACAGACAATCGGCTGCTCTGATGCCGCCGTGTTCCGGCTGTCAGC
GCAGGGGCGCCCGGTTCTTTTTGTCAAGACCGACCTGTCCGGTGCCCTGAATGAACTGCAGGACGAGGCA
GCGCGGCTATCGTGGCTGGCCACGACGGGCGTTCCTTGCGCAGCTGTGCTCGACGTTGTCACTGAAGCGG
GAAGGGACTGGCTGCTATTGGGCGAAGTGCCGGGGCAGGATCTCCTGTCATCTCACCTTGCTCCTGCCGA
GAAAGTATCCATCATGGCTGATGCAATGCGGCGGCTGCATACGCTTGATCCGGCTACCTGCCCATTCGAC
CACCAAGCGAAACATCGCATCGAGCGAGCACGTACTCGGATGGAAGCCGGTCTTGTCGATCAGGATGATC
TGGACGAAGAGCATCAGGGGCTCGCGCCAGCCGAACTGTTCGCCAGGCTCAAGGCGCGCATGCCCGACGG
CGAGGATCTCGTCGTGACCCATGGCGATGCCTGCTTGCCGAATATCATGGTGGAAAATGGCCGCTTTTCT
GGATTCATCGACTGTGGCCGGCTGGGTGTGGCGGACCGCTATCAGGACATAGCGTTGGCTACCCGTGATA
TTGCTGAAGAGCTTGGCGGCGAATGGGCTGACCGCTTCCTCGTGCTTTACGGTATCGCCGCTCCCGATTC
GCAGCGCATCGCCTTCTATCGCCTTCTTGACGAGTTCTTCTGAGCGGGACTCTGGGGTTCGAAATGACCG
ACCAAGCGACGCCCAACCTGCCATCACGAGATTTCGATTCCACCGCCGCCTTCTATGAAAGGTTGGGCTT
CGGAATCGTTTTCCGGGACGCCGGCTGGATGATCCTCCAGCGCGGGGATCTCATGCTGGAGTTCTTCGCC
CACCCCAACTTGTTTATTGCAGCTTATAATGGTTACAAATAAAGCAATAGCATCACAAATTTCACAAATA
AAGCATTTTTTTCACTGCATTCTAGTTGTGGTTTGTCCAAACTCATCAATGTATCTTATCATGTCTGTAT
ACCGTCGACCTCTAGCTAGAGCTTGGCGTAATCATGGTCATAGCTGTTTCCTGTGTGAAATTGTTATCCG
CTCACAATTCCACACAACATACGAGCCGGAAGCATAAAGTGTAAAGCCTGGGGTGCCTAATGAGTGAGCT
AACTCACATTAATTGCGTTGCGCTCACTGCCCGCTTTCCAGTCGGGAAACCTGTCGTGCCAGCTGCATTA
ATGAATCGGCCAACGCGCGGGGAGAGGCGGTTTGCGTATTGGGCGCTCTTCCGCTTCCTCGCTCACTGAC
TCGCTGCGCTCGGTCGTTCGGCTGCGGCGAGCGGTATCAGCTCACTCAAAGGCGGTAATACGGTTATCCA
CAGAATCAGGGGATAACGCAGGAAAGAACATGTGAGCAAAAGGCCAGCAAAAGGCCAGGAACCGTAAAAA
GGCCGCGTTGCTGGCGTTTTTCCATAGGCTCCGCCCCCCTGACGAGCATCACAAAAATCGACGCTCAAGT
CAGAGGTGGCGAAACCCGACAGGACTATAAAGATACCAGGCGTTTCCCCCTGGAAGCTCCCTCGTGCGCT
CTCCTGTTCCGACCCTGCCGCTTACCGGATACCTGTCCGCCTTTCTCCCTTCGGGAAGCGTGGCGCTTTC
TCATAGCTCACGCTGTAGGTATCTCAGTTCGGTGTAGGTCGTTCGCTCCAAGCTGGGCTGTGTGCACGAA
CCCCCCGTTCAGCCCGACCGCTGCGCCTTATCCGGTAACTATCGTCTTGAGTCCAACCCGGTAAGACACG
ACTTATCGCCACTGGCAGCAGCCACTGGTAACAGGATTAGCAGAGCGAGGTATGTAGGCGGTGCTACAGA
GTTCTTGAAGTGGTGGCCTAACTACGGCTACACTAGAAGAACAGTATTTGGTATCTGCGCTCTGCTGAAG
CCAGTTACCTTCGGAAAAAGAGTTGGTAGCTCTTGATCCGGCAAACAAACCACCGCTGGTAGCGGTGGTT
TTTTTGTTTGCAAGCAGCAGATTACGCGCAGAAAAAAAGGATCTCAAGAAGATCCTTTGATCTTTTCTAC
GGGGTCTGACGCTCAGTGGAACGAAAACTCACGTTAAGGGATTTTGGTCATGAGATTATCAAAAAGGATC
TTCACCTAGATCCTTTTAAATTAAAAATGAAGTTTTAAATCAATCTAAAGTATATATGAGTAAACTTGGT
CTGACAGTTACCAATGCTTAATCAGTGAGGCACCTATCTCAGCGATCTGTCTATTTCGTTCATCCATAGT
TGCCTGACTCCCCGTCGTGTAGATAACTACGATACGGGAGGGCTTACCATCTGGCCCCAGTGCTGCAATG
ATACCGCGAGACCCACGCTCACCGGCTCCAGATTTATCAGCAATAAACCAGCCAGCCGGAAGGGCCGAGC
GCAGAAGTGGTCCTGCAACTTTATCCGCCTCCATCCAGTCTATTAATTGTTGCCGGGAAGCTAGAGTAAG
TAGTTCGCCAGTTAATAGTTTGCGCAACGTTGTTGCCATTGCTACAGGCATCGTGGTGTCACGCTCGTCG
TTTGGTATGGCTTCATTCAGCTCCGGTTCCCAACGATCAAGGCGAGTTACATGATCCCCCATGTTGTGCA
AAAAAGCGGTTAGCTCCTTCGGTCCTCCGATCGTTGTCAGAAGTAAGTTGGCCGCAGTGTTATCACTCAT
GGTTATGGCAGCACTGCATAATTCTCTTACTGTCATGCCATCCGTAAGATGCTTTTCTGTGACTGGTGAG
TACTCAACCAAGTCATTCTGAGAATAGTGTATGCGGCGACCGAGTTGCTCTTGCCCGGCGTCAATACGGG
ATAATACCGCGCCACATAGCAGAACTTTAAAAGTGCTCATCATTGGAAAACGTTCTTCGGGGCGAAAACT
CTCAAGGATCTTACCGCTGTTGAGATCCAGTTCGATGTAACCCACTCGTGCACCCAACTGATCTTCAGCA
TCTTTTACTTTCACCAGCGTTTCTGGGTGAGCAAAAACAGGAAGGCAAAATGCCGCAAAAAAGGGAATAA
GGGCGACACGGAAATGTTGAATACTCATACTCTTCCTTTTTCAATATTATTGAAGCATTTATCAGGGTTA
TTGTCTCATGAGCGGATACATATTTGAATGTATTTAGAAAAATAAACAAATAGGGGTTCCGCGCACATTT
CCCCGAAAAGTGCCACCTGACGTC
