>Addgene plasmid #27481 | P210 pcDNA3 | addgene partial sequence | sequence record 33852 | 27481 with T7
CCGGGGCCGGGCCTGGCGAGGCCGCCGCGCCGCCGCTGAGACGGGCCCCGCGCGCAGCCCGGCGGCGCAG
GTAAGGCCGGCCGCGCCATGGTGGACCCGGTGGGCTTCGCGGAGGCGTGGAAGGCGCAGTTCCCGGACTC
AGAGCCCCCGCGCATGGAGCTGCGCTCAGTGGGCGACATCGAGCAGGAGCTGGAGCGCTGCAAGGCCTCC
ATTCGGCGCCTGGAGCAGGAGGTGAACCAGGAGCGCTTCCGCATGATCTACCTGCAGACGTTGCTGGCCA
AGGAAAAGAAGAGCTATGACCGGCAGCGATGGGGCTTCCGGCGCGCGGCGCAGGCCCCCGACGGCGCCTC
CGAGCCCCGAGCGTCCGCGTCGCGCCCGCAGCCAGCGCCCGCCGACGGAGCCGACCCGCCGCCCGCCGAG
GAGCCCGAGGCCCGGCCCGACGGCGAGGGTTCTCCGGGTAAGGCCAGGCCCGGGACCGCCCGCAGGCCCG
GGGCAGCCGCGTCGGGGGAACGGGACGACCGGGGACCCCCCGCCAGCGTGGCGGCGCTCAGGTCCAACTT
CGAGCGGATCCGCAAGGGCCATGGCCAGCCCGGGGCGGACGCCGAGAAGCCCTTCTACGTGAACGTCGAG
TTTCACCACGAGCGCGGCCTGGTGAAGGTCAACGACAAAGAGGTGTCGGACCGCATCAGCTCCCTGGGCA
GCCAGGCCATGCAGATGGAGCGCAA
