>Addgene plasmid #27481 | P210 pcDNA3 | addgene partial sequence | sequence record 33853 | 27481 with hABL1-R (gttggggtcattttcactgg)
ACGAGCGGCTTCACTCAGACCCTGAGGCTCAAAGTCAGATGCTACTGGCCGCTGAAGGGCTTTTGAACTC
TGCTTAAATCCAGTGGCTGAGTGGACGATGACATTCAGAAACCCATAGAGCCCCGGAGACTCATCATCTT
CCTTATTGATGGTCAGCGGAATGCTGTGGACAGTCTGGAGTTTCACACACGAGTTGGTCAGCATCTGCAG
CTCCACGGATGTCAGGGAGAAGCTTCTGAAACACTTCTTCTGCTGCTCCCGGATGTTCTCCCTCCACTCT
GCACGCTCATAGTCAGAGGAGATCAGGAACGTGTAACTCTTGCCGTTGCGGCTGTGCACCCTGAAGGCCA
TGCTGGGAGACATAAGCAGCAGCAGTGACTCCTGCTCCGACAGCTTCTTCTTCAGCCTCTCCGTAGCCTT
GCTGCCCTTGTTCGCCCTCTTCTCTCTCTGGATGTCACTCTTGATCTGGGAGATCTTGATCTTCAAAGCG
TCCAGCTCCTCATCGGGCACCAGGGGGATGTTGGGCACTGCCTCCAGTTCATCCACCATCTGGAAGCTGA
GATCCGTGAGCGGAATGTACCATTTGCAGTCATACTGCTGCGTTTTGCCTCCGCTCTGCTTCTTGAGCTT
GGTGCAGAGAAGCAGGTCGGTGAACAGGAAGACGTGGCGCAGCTTGCGGGCCCCCTCCACCAGCTCCACC
ATGAAGCTGTCCTTCAGCAGCTGCCGGTGCTCTCCCTTCTTCACCGTCATGGACTGCCG
