>Addgene plasmid #27481 | P210 pcDNA3 | addgene partial sequence | sequence record 33854 | 27481 with BGH-rev
TCTAGATGCATGCTCGAGCGGCCGCCAGTGTGATGGATATCTGCAGAATTCCAGCTTTCTTGCCAGGATT
CACAGTGCACGTCACAAGAGAGCAAGAGCTGGGCTCTGGGGATGTGGACAGATGGAAAGGACATGCCCCA
TGCCTCGATCCTTTTCAGCTCCCACCTGCCCAGGACCCAAAGGCTGGTTGGCTTTAGCACCCTGTTTTCC
ACCCAAATCAAGAGCTGTCCTGCACGTGAGGAAATGGCGAGTGCACCCCACCCCGGGCAGCAGCAGAGGG
CAGAGTGACCAGCCGTGTGCATGCCCGTGCATGCCCTTCCCGAAATGCGGTTCTTGAAACATGTCTTCAG
CACACGACGGGCAAGGCCAGGGAGTGCAGGCAGAGGGCCTGACACACAAGGCCTCAGTTCAGGCTTCCAT
TCTTGGAGAAGTGGAAGAAGGAGGCCCAGCCGGGGGAGGAGGGGCTCCAGAGAGAAAAAAATGAAAAAGA
CAGTCCACATCAGCCGTTCCCACCTGGCCTGGAGAGCTCAGTCTGGGGCACTAGGTGGGAGCGGGGCTGG
CGGGTCCTGGCATGCCGACTGCAGTCCACGGAGCAGGAACTCCACAGATAAAATTCGAGGACAGAGACGG
AGCGGGGAGGAGGAAGGTGCGGGAGGGCAGGCGGTGCAAACGTAGGTAGTAGAGCTGGACTCCACAGGGC
CCTCAGCTCTGCCTGGCGCAGAGCT
